Addgene plasmid #19478: pcDNA5/FRT/TO DNAJB9
Depositing lab: Harm Kampinga. Publication: Computational analysis of the human HSPH/HSPA/DNAJ family and cloning of a human HSPH/HSPA/DNAJ expression library. Hageman J, Kampinga HH. Cell Stress Chaperones. 2009 Jan;14(1):1-21. doi: 10.1007/s12192-008-0060-2. Epub 2008 Aug 7. PubMed 18686016.
Backbone
  Vector backbone: pcDNA5/FRT/TO
  Backbone manufacturer: Invitrogen
  Backbone size w/o insert (bp): 5137
  Vector type: Mammalian Expression
  Selectable markers: Hygromycin
Growth in bacteria
  Bacterial resistance: Ampicillin, 100 μg/mL
  Growth temperature: 37°C
  Growth strain: DH5alpha
  Copy number: High Copy
Gene/Insert
  Gene/Insert name: DNAJB9 (alt name: Mdg1, mDj7, ERdj4)
  Species: H. sapiens (human)
  Insert size (bp): 671
  Entrez Gene: DNAJB9 (a.k.a. ERdj4, MDG-1, MDG1, MST049, MSTP049)
  Cloning method: Restriction Enzyme; 5′ cloning site Not1 (not destroyed); 3′ cloning site ApaI (not destroyed)
  Sequencing primers: 5′ LNCX; 3′ BGH-rev
Terms and licenses: Academic/Nonprofit Terms; Industry Terms: Not Available to Industry
Depositor comments: Family: HSP40 Disclaimer: For cloning the various HSP genes, the Stratagene reference RNA for cDNA synthesis was used and genes were amplified from this mixture that originates from 10 different cell lines from different somatic origin and ultimately coming from 10 different individuals. This strategy was used to maximize the chance for the presence of individual HSP transcripts. Users must be aware that this mixture thus represents 20 complete haploid genomes, meaning that for each individual gene there might be polymorphisms that could potentially have functional consequences. The library was sequence verified only for the presence of the correct gene.
How to cite: pcDNA5/FRT/TO DNAJB9 was a gift from Harm Kampinga (Addgene plasmid # 19478 ; http://n2t.net/addgene:19478 ; RRID:Addgene_19478)
