[The description below was written by a language model from this plasmid's Addgene catalogue record and the feature table of its GenBank file.]
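Description:
pcDNA5/FRT/TO DNAJB9 is a mammalian expression plasmid of about 5.8 kb, built on the Invitrogen pcDNA5/FRT/TO backbone. It carries the human DNAJB9 cDNA (also known as ERdj4 or Mdg1), a member of the HSP40/DNAJ co-chaperone family. In E. coli it is maintained at high copy through a ColE1/pUC-type origin and selected with ampicillin via the bla gene.

The roughly 670 bp insert was cloned between NotI and ApaI sites, both retained. It sits downstream of the CMV immediate-early enhancer and promoter, which is followed by two tet operator (tetO2) sites, and upstream of the bovine growth hormone polyadenylation signal. The feature table does not annotate the DNAJB9 coding sequence itself, but the unannotated gap between the LNCX and BGH-rev primer sites corresponds to its position, and no epitope tag is recorded. In cells expressing the Tet repressor, TetR binding to the operators silences the CMV promoter, and adding tetracycline or doxycycline induces expression. In cells lacking TetR the promoter is constitutive.

An FRT site lies immediately upstream of a hygromycin resistance coding sequence that has an SV40 poly(A) signal but no annotated promoter of its own. This is the standard arrangement for FLP-mediated integration into a host line with a genomic FRT landing site, where recombination supplies the promoter so that only correct integrants become hygromycin resistant. This yields isogenic, inducible stable lines.

The plasmid belongs to a human HSPH/HSPA/DNAJ chaperone expression library. The depositor notes that the genes were amplified from a pooled reference RNA derived from ten cell lines, so polymorphisms may be present. Clones were sequence verified only for the presence of the correct gene.
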