LOCUS       Exported 5801 bp ds-DNA circular SYN 12-MAY-2021
DEFINITION  synthetic circular DNA
ACCESSION   .
VERSION     .
KEYWORDS    pcDNA5/FRT/TO DNAJB9
SOURCE      synthetic DNA construct
  ORGANISM  synthetic DNA construct
REFERENCE   1 (bases 1 to 5801)
  AUTHORS   Hageman J, Kampinga HH
  TITLE     Computational analysis of the human HSPH/HSPA/DNAJ family and
            cloning of a human HSPH/HSPA/DNAJ expression library.
  JOURNAL   Cell Stress Chaperones. 2008 Aug 7. ():.
  PUBMED    18686016
REFERENCE   2 (bases 1 to 5801)
  AUTHORS   .
  TITLE     Direct Submission
  JOURNAL   Exported May 12, 2021 from SnapGene Server 1.1.58
            http://www.snapgene.com
FEATURES             Location/Qualifiers
     source          1..5801
                     /organism="synthetic DNA construct"
                     /mol_type="other DNA"
     primer_bind     complement(44..63)
                     /label=pRS-marker
                     /note="pRS vectors, use to sequence yeast selectable
                     marker"
     enhancer        235..614
                     /label=CMV enhancer
                     /note="human cytomegalovirus immediate early enhancer"
     promoter        615..818
                     /label=CMV promoter
                     /note="human cytomegalovirus (CMV) immediate early
                     promoter"
     primer_bind     769..789
                     /label=CMV-F
                     /note="Human CMV immediate early promoter, forward primer"
     protein_bind    820..838
                     /gene="tetO"
                     /label=tet operator
                     /bound_moiety="tetracycline repressor TetR"
                     /note="bacterial operator O2 for the tetR and tetA genes"
     protein_bind    841..859
                     /gene="tetO"
                     /label=tet operator
                     /bound_moiety="tetracycline repressor TetR"
                     /note="bacterial operator O2 for the tetR and tetA genes"
     primer_bind     869..893
                     /label=LNCX
                     /note="Human CMV promoter, forward primer"
     primer_bind     complement(1753..1770)
                     /label=BGH-rev
                     /note="Bovine growth hormone terminator, reverse primer.
                     Also called BGH reverse"
     polyA_signal    1759..1983
                     /label=bGH poly(A) signal
                     /note="bovine growth hormone polyadenylation signal"
     primer_bind     complement(2116..2135)
                     /label=F1ori-R
                     /note="F1 origin, reverse primer"
     protein_bind    2267..2314
                     /label=FRT
                     /bound_moiety="FLP recombinase from the Saccharomyces
                     cerevisiae 2u plasmid"
                     /note="FLP-mediated recombination occurs in the 8-bp core
                     sequence TCTAGAAA (Turan and Bode, 2011)."
     CDS             2322..3344
                     /codon_start=1
                     /gene="aph(4)-Ia"
                     /product="aminoglycoside phosphotransferase from E. coli"
                     /label=HygR
                     /note="confers resistance to hygromycin"
                     /translation="KKPELTATSVEKFLIEKFDSVSDLMQLSEGEESRAFSFDVGGRGY
                     VLRVNSCADGFYKDRYVYRHFASAALPIPEVLDIGEFSESLTYCISRRAQGVTLQDLPE
                     TELPAVLQPVAEAMDAIAAADLSQTSGFGPFGPQGIGQYTTWRDFICAIADPHVYHWQT
                     VMDDTVSASVAQALDELMLWAEDCPEVRHLVHADFGSNNVLTDNGRITAVIDWSEAMFG
                     DSQYEVANIFFWRPWLACMEQQTRYFERRHPELAGSPRLRAYMLRIGLDQLYQSLVDGN
                     FDDAAWAQGRCDAIVRSGAGTVGRTQIARRSAAVWTDGCVEVLADSGNRRPSTRPRAKE
                     "
     polyA_signal    3474..3595
                     /label=SV40 poly(A) signal
                     /note="SV40 polyadenylation signal"
     primer_bind     complement(3511..3530)
                     /label=SV40pA-R
                     /note="SV40 polyA, reverse primer"
     primer_bind     3565..3584
                     /label=EBV-rev
                     /note="SV40 polyA terminator, reverse primer"
     primer_bind     complement(3644..3660)
                     /label=M13 rev
                     /note="common sequencing primer, one of multiple similar
                     variants"
     primer_bind     complement(3644..3660)
                     /label=M13 Reverse
                     /note="In lacZ gene. Also called M13-rev"
     primer_bind     complement(3657..3679)
                     /label=M13/pUC Reverse
                     /note="In lacZ gene"
     protein_bind    3668..3684
                     /label=lac operator
                     /bound_moiety="lac repressor encoded by lacI"
                     /note="The lac repressor binds to the lac operator to
                     inhibit transcription in E. coli. This inhibition can be
                     relieved by adding lactose or
                     isopropyl-beta-D-thiogalactopyranoside (IPTG)."
     promoter        complement(3692..3722)
                     /label=lac promoter
                     /note="promoter for the E. coli lac operon"
     protein_bind    3737..3758
                     /label=CAP binding site
                     /bound_moiety="E. coli catabolite activator protein"
                     /note="CAP binding activates transcription in the presence
                     of cAMP."
     primer_bind     complement(3875..3892)
                     /label=L4440
                     /note="L4440 vector, forward primer"
     rep_origin      complement(4046..4634)
                     /direction=LEFT
                     /label=ori
                     /note="high-copy-number ColE1/pMB1/pBR322/pUC origin of
                     replication"
     primer_bind     complement(4126..4145)
                     /label=pBR322ori-F
                     /note="pBR322 origin, forward primer"
     CDS             complement(4805..5665)
                     /codon_start=1
                     /gene="bla"
                     /product="beta-lactamase"
                     /label=AmpR
                     /note="confers resistance to ampicillin, carbenicillin, and
                     related antibiotics"
                     /translation="MSIQHFRVALIPFFAAFCLPVFAHPETLVKVKDAEDQLGARVGYI
                     ELDLNSGKILESFRPEERFPMMSTFKVLLCGAVLSRIDAGQEQLGRRIHYSQNDLVEYS
                     PVTEKHLTDGMTVRELCSAAITMSDNTAANLLLTTIGGPKELTAFLHNMGDHVTRLDRW
                     EPELNEAIPNDERDTTMPVAMATTLRKLLTGELLTLASRQQLIDWMEADKVAGPLLRSA
                     LPAGWFIADKSGAGERGSRGIIAALGPDGKPSRIVVIYTTGSQATMDERNRQIAEIGAS
                     LIKHW"
     primer_bind     5428..5447
                     /label=Amp-R
                     /note="Ampicillin resistance gene, reverse primer"
     promoter        complement(5666..5770)
                     /gene="bla"
                     /label=AmpR promoter
ORIGIN
        1 gacggatcgg gagatctccc gatcccctat ggtgcactct cagtacaatc tgctctgatg
       61 ccgcatagtt aagccagtat ctgctccctg cttgtgtgtt ggaggtcgct gagtagtgcg
      121 cgagcaaaat ttaagctaca acaaggcaag gcttgaccga caattgcatg aagaatctgc
      181 ttagggttag gcgttttgcg ctgcttcgcg atgtacgggc cagatatacg cgttgacatt
      241 gattattgac tagttattaa tagtaatcaa ttacggggtc attagttcat agcccatata
      301 tggagttccg cgttacataa cttacggtaa atggcccgcc tggctgaccg cccaacgacc
      361 cccgcccatt gacgtcaata atgacgtatg ttcccatagt aacgccaata gggactttcc
      421 attgacgtca atgggtggag tatttacggt aaactgccca cttggcagta catcaagtgt
      481 atcatatgcc aagtacgccc cctattgacg tcaatgacgg taaatggccc gcctggcatt
      541 atgcccagta catgacctta tgggactttc ctacttggca gtacatctac gtattagtca
      601 tcgctattac catggtgatg cggttttggc agtacatcaa tgggcgtgga tagcggtttg
      661 actcacgggg atttccaagt ctccacccca ttgacgtcaa tgggagtttg ttttggcacc
      721 aaaatcaacg ggactttcca aaatgtcgta acaactccgc cccattgacg caaatgggcg
      781 gtaggcgtgt acggtgggag gtctatataa gcagagctct ccctatcagt gatagagatc
      841 tccctatcag tgatagagat cgtcgacgag ctcgtttagt gaaccgtcag atcgcctgga
      901 gacgccatcc acgctgtttt gacctccata gaagacaccg ggaccgatcc agcctccgga
      961 ctctagcgtt taaacttaag cttggtaccg agctcggatc cactagtcca gtgtggtgga
     1021 attctgcaga tatccagcac agtggcggcc gcaccatggc tactccccag tcaattttca
     1081 tctttgcaat ctgcatttta atgataacag aattaattct ggcctcaaaa agctactatg
     1141 atatcttagg tgtgccaaaa tcggcatcag agcgccaaat caagaaggcc tttcacaagt
     1201 tggccatgaa gtaccaccct gacaaaaata agagcccgga tgctgaagca aaattcagag
     1261 agattgcaga agcatatgaa acactctcag atgctaatag acgaaaagag tatgatacac
     1321 ttggacacag tgcttttact agtggtaaag gacaaagagg tagtggaagt tcttttgagc
     1381 agtcatttaa cttcaatttt gatgacttat ttaaagactt tggctttttt ggtcaaaacc
     1441 aaaacactgg atccaagaag cgttttgaaa atcatttcca gacacgccag gatggtggtt
     1501 ccagtagaca aaggcatcat ttccaagaat tttcttttgg aggtggatta tttgatgaca
     1561 tgtttgaaga tatggagaaa atgttttctt ttagtggttt tgactctacc aatcagcata
     1621 cagtacagac tgaaaataga tttcatggat ctagcaagca ctgcaggact gtcactcaac
     1681 gaagaggaaa tatggttact acatacactg actgttcagg acagtagggg cccgtttaaa
     1741 cccgctgatc agcctcgact gtgccttcta gttgccagcc atctgttgtt tgcccctccc
     1801 ccgtgccttc cttgaccctg gaaggtgcca ctcccactgt cctttcctaa taaaatgagg
     1861 aaattgcatc gcattgtctg agtaggtgtc attctattct ggggggtggg gtggggcagg
     1921 acagcaaggg ggaggattgg gaagacaata gcaggcatgc tggggatgcg gtgggctcta
     1981 tggcttctga ggcggaaaga accagctggg gctctagggg gtatccccnn nnnnnnnnnn
     2041 nnnnnnnnnn nnnnnnnnnn nnnnnnnnnn nnnnnnnnnn nnnnnnnnnn nnnnnnnnnn
     2101 nnnnnnnnnn nnnnnnnnnn nnnnnnnnnn nnnnnnnnnn nnnnnnnnnn nncnnnnnnn
     2161 nnnnnnnnnn nnnnnnnnnn nnnnnnnnnn nnnnnnnnnn nnnnnnnnnn nnnnnnnnnn
     2221 nnnnnnnnnn nnnnnnnnnn nnnnagggtg atggttcacg tacctagaag ttcctattcc
     2281 gaagttccta ttctctagaa agtataggaa cttccttggc caaaaagcct gaactcaccg
     2341 cgacgtctgt cgagaagttt ctgatcgaaa agttcgacag cgtctccgac ctgatgcagc
     2401 tctcggaggg cgaagaatct cgtgctttca gcttcgatgt aggagggcgt ggatatgtcc
     2461 tgcgggtaaa tagctgcgcc gatggtttct acaaagatcg ttatgtttat cggcactttg
     2521 catcggccgc gctcccgatt ccggaagtgc ttgacattgg ggaattcagc gagagcctga
     2581 cctattgcat ctcccgccgt gcacagggtg tcacgttgca agacctgcct gaaaccgaac
     2641 tgcccgctgt tctgcagccg gtcgcggagg ccatggatgc gatcgctgcg gccgatctta
     2701 gccagacgag cgggttcggc ccattcggac cgcaaggaat cggtcaatac actacatggc
     2761 gtgatttcat atgcgcgatt gctgatcccc atgtgtatca ctggcaaact gtgatggacg
     2821 acaccgtcag tgcgtccgtc gcgcaggctc tcgatgagct gatgctttgg gccgaggact
     2881 gccccgaagt ccggcacctc gtgcacgcgg atttcggctc caacaatgtc ctgacggaca
     2941 atggccgcat aacagcggtc attgactgga gcgaggcgat gttcggggat tcccaatacg
     3001 aggtcgccaa catcttcttc tggaggccgt ggttggcttg tatggagcag cagacgcgct
     3061 acttcgagcg gaggcatccg gagcttgcag gatcgccgcg gctccgggcg tatatgctcc
     3121 gcattggtct tgaccaactc tatcagagct tggttgacgg caatttcgat gatgcagctt
     3181 gggcgcaggg tcgatgcgac gcaatcgtcc gatccggagc cgggactgtc gggcgtacac
     3241 aaatcgcccg cagaagcgcg gccgtctgga ccgatggctg tgtagaagta ctcgccgata
     3301 gtggaaaccg acgccccagc actcgtccga gggcaaagga atagcacgta ctacgagatt
     3361 tcgattccac cgccgccttc tatgaaaggt tgggcttcgg aatcgttttc cgggacgccg
     3421 gctggatgat cctccagcgc ggggatctca tgctggagtt cttcgcccac cccaacttgt
     3481 ttattgcagc ttataatggt tacaaataaa gcaatagcat cacaaatttc acaaataaag
     3541 catttttttc actgcattct agttgtggtt tgtccaaact catcaatgta tcttatcatg
     3601 tctgtatacc gtcgacctct agctagagct tggcgtaatc atggtcatag ctgtttcctg
     3661 tgtgaaattg ttatccgctc acaattccac acaacatacg agccggaagc ataaagtgta
     3721 aagcctgggg tgcctaatga gtgagctaac tcacattaat tgcgttgcgc tcactgcccg
     3781 ctttccagtc gggaaacctg tcgtgccagc tgcattaatg aatcggccaa cgcgcgggga
     3841 gaggcggttt gcgtattggg cgctcttccg cttcctcgct cactgactcg ctgcgctcgg
     3901 tcgttcggct gcggcgagcg gtatcagctc actcaaaggc ggtaatacgg ttatccacag
     3961 aatcagggga taacgcagga aagaacatgt gagcaaaagg ccagcaaaag gccaggaacc
     4021 gtaaaaaggc cgcgttgctg gcgtttttcc ataggctccg cccccctgac gagcatcaca
     4081 aaaatcgacg ctcaagtcag aggtggcgaa acccgacagg actataaaga taccaggcgt
     4141 ttccccctgg aagctccctc gtgcgctctc ctgttccgac cctgccgctt accggatacc
     4201 tgtccgcctt tctcccttcg ggaagcgtgg cgctttctca tagctcacgc tgtaggtatc
     4261 tcagttcggt gtaggtcgtt cgctccaagc tgggctgtgt gcacgaaccc cccgttcagc
     4321 ccgaccgctg cgccttatcc ggtaactatc gtcttgagtc caacccggta agacacgact
     4381 tatcgccact ggcagcagcc actggtaaca ggattagcag agcgaggtat gtaggcggtg
     4441 ctacagagtt cttgaagtgg tggcctaact acggctacac tagaagaaca gtatttggta
     4501 tctgcgctct gctgaagcca gttaccttcg gaaaaagagt tggtagctct tgatccggca
     4561 aacaaaccac cgctggtagc ggtggttttt ttgtttgcaa gcagcagatt acgcgcagaa
     4621 aaaaaggatc tcaagaagat cctttgatct tttctacggg gtctgacgct cagtggaacg
     4681 aaaactcacg ttaagggatt ttggtcatga gattatcaaa aaggatcttc acctagatcc
     4741 ttttaaatta aaaatgaagt tttaaatcaa tctaaagtat atatgagtaa acttggtctg
     4801 acagttacca atgcttaatc agtgaggcac ctatctcagc gatctgtcta tttcgttcat
     4861 ccatagttgc ctgactcccc gtcgtgtaga taactacgat acgggagggc ttaccatctg
     4921 gccccagtgc tgcaatgata ccgcgagacc cacgctcacc ggctccagat ttatcagcaa
     4981 taaaccagcc agccggaagg gccgagcgca gaagtggtcc tgcaacttta tccgcctcca
     5041 tccagtctat taattgttgc cgggaagcta gagtaagtag ttcgccagtt aatagtttgc
     5101 gcaacgttgt tgccattgct acaggcatcg tggtgtcacg ctcgtcgttt ggtatggctt
     5161 cattcagctc cggttcccaa cgatcaaggc gagttacatg atcccccatg ttgtgcaaaa
     5221 aagcggttag ctccttcggt cctccgatcg ttgtcagaag taagttggcc gcagtgttat
     5281 cactcatggt tatggcagca ctgcataatt ctcttactgt catgccatcc gtaagatgct
     5341 tttctgtgac tggtgagtac tcaaccaagt cattctgaga atagtgtatg cggcgaccga
     5401 gttgctcttg cccggcgtca atacgggata ataccgcgcc acatagcaga actttaaaag
     5461 tgctcatcat tggaaaacgt tcttcggggc gaaaactctc aaggatctta ccgctgttga
     5521 gatccagttc gatgtaaccc actcgtgcac ccaactgatc ttcagcatct tttactttca
     5581 ccagcgtttc tgggtgagca aaaacaggaa ggcaaaatgc cgcaaaaaag ggaataaggg
     5641 cgacacggaa atgttgaata ctcatactct tcctttttca atattattga agcatttatc
     5701 agggttattg tctcatgagc ggatacatat ttgaatgtat ttagaaaaat aaacaaatag
     5761 gggttccgcg cacatttccc cgaaaagtgc cacctgacgt c
//
