>Addgene plasmid #19478 | pcDNA5/FRT/TO DNAJB9 | addgene partial sequence | sequence record 25255 | 19478 with LNCX
CTGTTTTGACCTCCNTAGAAGACACCGGGACCGATCCAGCCTCCGGACTCTAGCGTTTAAACTTAAGCTT
GGTACCGAGCTCGGATCCACTAGTCCAGTGTGGTGGAATTCTGCAGATATCCAGCACAGTGGCGGCCGCA
CCATGGCTACTCCCCAGTCAATTTTCATCTTTGCAATCTGCATTTTAATGATAACAGAGTTAATTCTGGC
CTCAAAAAGCTACTATGATATCTTAGGTGTGCCAAAATCGGCATCAGAGCGCCAAATCAAGAAGGCCTTT
CACAAGTTGGCCATGAAGTACCACCCTGACAAAAATAAGAGCCCAGATGCTGAAGCAAAATTCAGAGAGA
TTGCAGAAGCATATGAAACACTCTCAGATGCTAATAGACGAAAAGAGTATGATACACTTGGACACAGTGC
TTTTACTAGTGGTAAAGGACAAAGAGGTAGTGGAAGTTCTTTTGAGCAGTCATTTAACTTCAATTTTGAT
GACTTATTTAAAGACTTTGGCTTTTTTGGTCAAAACCAAAACACTGGATCCAAGAAGCGTTTTGAAAATC
ATTTCCAGACACGCCAGGATGGTGGTTCCAGTAGACAAAGGCATCATTNNNNNNTNTTTTNNNTGGGAGG
NGGATTNTTNNNANNNNNNNNNNTGAANANATGGANNAAAATGTTTCTTTANTGGTTGANTCTC
